Addgene plasmid #134355: pLITMUS*-PrpoN-CroAct3 63aa-PBBa_J23106-geneIII
Purpose: Phagemid
Depositing lab: Mark Isalan. Depositing organization: Imperial College London. Publication: Accelerated evolution of a minimal 63-amino acid dual transcription factor. Brodel AK, Rodrigues R, Jaramillo A, Isalan M. Sci Adv. 2020 Jun 10;6(24):eaba2728. doi: 10.1126/sciadv.aba2728. eCollection 2020 Jun. PubMed 32577520.
Backbone
  Vector backbone: pLITMUS*
  Modifications to backbone: Evolved phagemid vector
  Vector type: Bacterial Expression
Growth in bacteria
  Bacterial resistance: Ampicillin, 100 μg/mL
  Growth temperature: 37°C
  Growth strain: DH5alpha
  Copy number: High Copy
Gene/Insert
  Gene/Insert name: CroAct3 63aa
  Insert size (bp): 201
Terms and licenses: Academic/Nonprofit Terms; Industry Terms: Not Available to Industry
How to cite: pLITMUS*-PrpoN-CroAct3 63aa-PBBa_J23106-geneIII was a gift from Mark Isalan (Addgene plasmid # 134355 ; http://n2t.net/addgene:134355 ; RRID:Addgene_134355)
