[The description below was written by a language model from this plasmid's Addgene catalogue record and pLannotate feature annotations shown in this document.]
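Description:
pLITMUS*-PrpoN-CroAct3 63aa-PBBa_J23106-geneIII is a 4.3 kb bacterial expression phagemid built on an evolved version of the pLITMUS* backbone. It is maintained in E. coli at high copy through a ColE1/pUC-type origin and selected with ampicillin via the bla gene and its native promoter. An M13 origin of replication is also present. This allows single-stranded copies of the plasmid to be produced and packaged into filamentous phage particles when the remaining phage functions are supplied in trans.

The payload consists of two expression units. The first is the insert, CroAct3 63aa, a roughly 200 bp coding sequence that the annotation recognises as a derivative of the lambda phage Cro repressor. The associated publication title describes a minimal 63-amino acid dual transcription factor obtained by accelerated evolution. According to the plasmid name, it is driven by the rpoN promoter. The annotated fragment of lptB just upstream of cro is consistent with this, since lptB lies immediately upstream of rpoN in the E. coli chromosome. A CAP binding site is also annotated before this region. The second unit is M13 gene III, encoding the minor coat protein pIII that is needed for phage infectivity. It is followed by the rrnB T1 and T7Te terminators. The name assigns it the constitutive Anderson promoter BBa_J23106, whereas the annotation tool labels the short promoter match as a J23119 fragment; these are closely related members of the same promoter family.

The record gives the purpose only as "phagemid". The combination of a packageable backbone, a Cro variant and gene III suggests use in phage-based directed evolution or characterisation of the transcription factor, but the selection scheme itself is not described.
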