Features (pLannotate 1.2.2; 11 found; start..end, strand, type, name):
     38..142     +  promoter       AmpR promoter: bla
    143..1003    +  CDS            AmpR: β-lactamase; bla; confers resistance to ampicillin, carbenicillin, and related antibiotics
   1033..1061    +  promoter       J23119 promoter (fragment): bacterial promoter (Registry of Standard Biological Parts BBa J23119)
   1086..2360    +  CDS            M13 gene III (sequence partly withheld): pIII; III; minor coat protein
   2375..2446    +  terminator     rrnB T1 terminator: transcription terminator T1 from the E. coli rrnB gene
   2462..2489    +  terminator     T7Te terminator: phage T7 early transcription terminator
   2514..3023    -  rep_origin     M13 ori (sequence partly withheld): M13 bacteriophage origin of replication; arrow indicates direction of (+) strand synthesis
   3134..3722    +  rep_origin     ori: high-copy-number ColE1/pMB1/pBR322/pUC origin of replication
   3783..3804    +  protein_bind   CAP binding site: CAP binding activates transcription in the presence of cAMP. E. coli catabolite activator protein
   3825..3980    +  CDS            lptB (fragment): LPTB_ECOLI - Also known as yhbG. Experimental evidence at protein level: Swiss-Prot protein existence level 1. Part of the ABC transporter complex LptBFG involved in the translocation of lipopolysaccharide (LPS) from the inner membrane to the outer membrane. Probably responsible for energy coupling to the transport system. From Escherichia coli (strain K12).
   4031..4219    +  CDS            cro: RCRO_LAMBD - Experimental evidence at protein level: Swiss-Prot protein existence level 1. Plays an essential role in the switch from lysogenic to lytic state and in fine-tuning the lytic phase activation. Mediates the de- repression of the lytic promoters from repression by cI at an early stage of prophage induction. Turns down the expression of the transcriptional activator cII, a factor that initiates the expression of repressor cI, the major component promoting latency. Additionally, cro is able to directly bind to the promoter region of cI thereby preventing the transcription of cI repres
>Addgene plasmid #134355 | pLITMUS*-PrpoN-CroAct3 63aa-PBBa_J23106-geneIII | addgene full sequence | sequence record 263407 | Addgene NGS Result
GTTAACTACGTCAGGTGGCACTTTTCGGGGAAATGTGCGCGGAACCCCTATTTGTTTATTTTTCTAAATA
CATTCAAATATGTATCCGCTCATGAGACAATAACCCTGATAAATGCTTCAATAATATTGAAAAAGGAAGA
GTATGAGTATTCAACATTTCCGTGTCGCCCTTATTCCCTTTTTTGCGGCATTTTGCCTTCCTGTTTTTGC
TCACCCAGAAACGCTGGTGAAAGTAAAAGATGCTGAAGATCAGTTGGGTGCACGAGTGGGTTACATCGAA
CTGGATCTCAACAGCGGTAAGATCCTTGAGAGTTTTCGCCCCGAAGAACGTTTCCCAATGATGAGCACTT
TTAAAGTTCTGCTATGTGGCGCGGTATTATCCCGTGTTGACGCCGGGCAAGAGCAACTCGGTCGCCGCAT
ACACTATTCTCAGAATGACTTGGTTGAGTACTCACCAGTCACAGAAAAGCATCTTACGGATGGCATGACA
GTAAGAGAATTATGCAGTGCTGCCATAACCATGAGTGATAACACTGCGGCCAACTTACTTCTGACAACGA
TCGGAGGACCGAAGGAGCTAACCGCTTTTTTGCACAACATGGGGGATCATGTAACTCGCCTTGATCGTTG
GGAACCGGAGCTGAATGAAGCCATACCAAACGACGAGCGTGACACCACGATGCCTGTAGCAATGGCAACA
ACGTTGCGCAAACTATTAACTGGCGAACTACTTACTCTAGCTTCCCGGCAACAATTAATAGACTGGATGG
AGGCGGATAAAGTTGCAGGACCACTTCTGCGCTCGGCCCTTCCGGCTGGCTGGTTTATTGCTGATAAATC
TGGAGCCGGTGAGCGTGGGTCCCGCGGTATCATTGCAGCACTGGGGCCAGATGGTAAGCCCTCCCGTATC
GTAGTTATCTACACGACGGGGAGTCAGGCAACTATGGATGAACGAAATAGACAGATCGCTGAGATAGGTG
CCTCACTGATTAAGCATTGGTAACTGTCAGACCAAGTTTACTCATATTTACGGCTAGCTCAGTCCTAGGT
ATAGTGCTAGCGAAGACAAAGATGAGAAATACTAG
[84 nt withheld, positions 1086-1169]
TCC
[98 nt withheld, positions 1173-1270]
A
[305 nt withheld, positions 1272-1576]
G
[153 nt withheld, positions 1578-1730]
TTATTTGTTTGTGAATATCAAGGCCAATCGTCTGACCTGCCTCAACCTCCTGTC
[82 nt withheld, positions 1785-1866]
GCTCTGAGGGA
[161 nt withheld, positions 1878-2038]
T
[41 nt withheld, positions 2040-2080]
T
[62 nt withheld, positions 2082-2143]
A
[35 nt withheld, positions 2145-2179]
CCTCCCTCAATCGGTTGAATGTCGCCCTTTTGTCTTTGGCGCTGGTAAACCATATGAA
[86 nt withheld, positions 2238-2323]
T
[36 nt withheld, positions 2325-2360]
GAAGACCCAGGCATCAAATAAAACGAAAGGCTCAGTCGAAAGACTGGGCCTTTCGTTTTATCTGTTGTTT
GTCGGTGAACGCTCTCTACTAGAGTCACACTGGCTCACCTTCGGGTGGGCCTTTCTGCGTTTATATATAC
TTTAGATTGATT
[38 nt withheld, positions 2513-2550]
A
[37 nt withheld, positions 2552-2588]
ATTTTGTTAAAATTCGCGTTAAATTTTTGTTAAATCAGCTCATTTTTTAACCAATAGGCCGAAATCGGCA
AAATCCCTTATAAATCAAAAGAATAGCCCGAGATAGGGT
[37 nt withheld, positions 2698-2734]
AAAGAACGTGGACTCCAACGTCAAAGG
[137 nt withheld, positions 2762-2898]
G
[125 nt withheld, positions 2900-3024]
AAAGGATCTAGGTGAAGATCCTTTTTGATAATCTCATGACCAAAATCCCTTAACGTGAGTTTTCGTTCCA
CTGAGCGTCAGACCCCGTAGAAAAGATCAAAGGATCTTCTTGAGATCCTTTTTTTCTGCGCGTAATCTGC
TGCTTACAAACAAAAAAACCACCGCTACCAGCGGTGGTTTGTTTGCCGGATCAAGAGCTACCAACTCTTT
TTCCGAAGGTAACTGGCTTCAGCAGAGCGCAGATACCAAATACTGTTCTTCTAGTGTAGCCGTAGTTAGG
CCACCACTTCAAGAACTCTGTAGCACCGCCTACATACCTCGCTCTGCTAATCCTGTTACCAGTGGCTGCT
GCCAGTGGCGATAAGTCGTGTCTTACCGGGTTGGACTCAAGACGATAGTTACCGGATAAGGCGCAGCGGT
CGGGCTGAACGGGGGGTTCGTGCACACAGCCCAGCTTGGAGCGAACGACCTACACCGAACTGAGATACCT
ACAGCGTGAGCTATGAGAAAGCGCCACGCTTCCCGAAGGGAGAAAGGCGGACAGGTATCCGGTAAGCGGC
AGGGTCGGAACAGGAGAGCGCACGAGGGAGCTTCCAGGGGGAAACGCCTGGTATCTTTATAGTCCTGTCG
GGTTTCGCCACCTCTGACTTGAGCGTCGATTTTTGTGATGCTCGTCAGGGGGGCGGAGCCTATGGAAAAA
CGCCAGCAACGCGGCCTTTTTACGGTTCCTGGCCTTTTGCTGGCCTTTTGCTCACATGTAATGTGAGTTA
GCTCACTCATTAGAATTCGCTGAGAGACCCGTGCTGATCACTGACCACAACGTGCGTGAAACACTGGCGG
TTTGTGAACGCGCTTATATCGTCAGTCAGGGGCATTTGATCGCCCACGGCACGCCTACAGAAATCTTACA
AGACGAACACGTTAAGCGTGTATACCTTGGGGAAGACTTCAGACTCTGATAGGGTAGAAGTTTGCGACGT
TTTAGCAGGAGAGTACGATTCTGAACATGGAACAACGCATAACCCTGAAAGATTATGCAATGCGCTTTGG
GCAAGTGAAGACAGCTGCGGAGCTCGGCGTAAACCAAAGCGCGATCAACAAGGCCATTCATGCAGGCCGA
AAGATTTTTTTAACTATAAACGCTGATGGAAGCGTTTATGCGGAAGAGGTAAAGCCCTTCCCGAGTAACA
AAAAATAGTAAGTAATGACTAATAGCGCAAAAAACCCCGCTTCGGCGGGGTTTTTCGCGTCTCCTGGCCT
GCAGTAAAGCCCGCTTCGGCGGGCTTTTTTTT
